>Addgene plasmid #225534 | pHM129 | addgene full sequence | sequence record 454038 | Addgene NGS Result
TTAACCCTAGAAAGATAGTCTGCGTAAAATTGACGCATGCATTCTTGAAATATTGCTCTCTCTTTCTAAA
TAGCGCGAATCCGTCGCTGTGCATTTAGGACATCTCAGTCGCCGCTTGGAGCTCCCGTGAGGCGTGCTTG
TCAATGCGGTAAGTGTCACTGATTTTGAACTATAACGACCGCGTGAGTCAAAATGACGCATGATTATCTT
TTACGTGACTTTTAAGATTTAACTCATACGATAATTATATTGTTATTTCATGTTCTACTTACGTGATAAC
TTATTATATATATATTTTCTTGTTATAGATATCAACTAGAATGCTAGCATGGGCCCAGATCTCCGAGGAG
GTACTTGGAGCGGCCGCAATAAAATATCTTTATTTTCATTACATCTGTGTGTTGGTTTTTTGTGTGAATC
GATAGTACTAACATACGCTCTCCATCAAAACAAAACGAAACAAAACAAACTAGCAAAATAGGCTGTCCCC
AGTGCAAGTGCAGGTGCCAGAACATTTCTCTATCGATAGGTACCGAGCTCGGATCCACTAGTAACGGCCG
CCAGTGTGCTGGAATTCGCCCTTGAGCTCTATCTGCTGCCCTAAAATGTGTATTCCATGGAAATGTCTGC
CCTTCTCTCCCTAGTATTGCTGCCCTAAAATGTGTATTCCATGGAAATGTCTGCCCTTCTCTCCCTAGTA
TCTGCTGCCCTAAAATGTGTATTCCATGGAAATGTCTGCCCTTCTCTCCCTAGTATTGCTGCCCTAAAAT
GTGTATTCCATGGAAATGTCTGCCCTTCTCTCCCTAGTATCTGCTGCCCTAAAATGTGTATTCCATGGAA
ATGTCTGCCCTTCTCTCCCTAGTATTGCTGCCCTAAAATGTGTATTCCATGGAAATGTCTGCCCTTCTCT
CCCTAGTATCTGCTGCCCTAAAATGTGTATTCCATGGAAATGTCTGCCCTTCTCTCCCTAGTATTGCTGC
CCTAAAATGTGTATTCCATGGAAATGTCTGCCCTTCTCTCCCTCGAGATCTAGACTCTAGAGGGTATATA
ATGGAAGCTCGAATTCCAGCTTGGCATTCCGGTACTGTTGGTAAAAAGCTTGGCATTCCGGTACTGTTGG
TAAAGCCACCATGGTGAGCAAGGGCGAGGAGGATAACATGGCCATCATCAAGGAGTTCATGCGCTTCAAG
GTGCACATGGAGGGCTCCGTGAACGGCCACGAGTTCGAGATCGAGGGCGAGGGCGAGGGCCGCCCCTACG
AGGGCACCCAGACCGCCAAGCTGAAGGTGACCAAGGGTGGCCCCCTGCCCTTCGCCTGGGACATCCTGTC
CCCTCAGTTCATGTACGGCTCCAAGGCCTACGTGAAGCACCCCGCCGACATCCCCGACTACTTGAAGCTG
TCCTTCCCCGAGGGCTTCAAGTGGGAGCGCGTGATGAACTTCGAGGACGGCGGCGTGGTGACCGTGACCC
AGGACTCCTCCCTGCAGGACGGCGAGTTCATCTACAAGGTGAAGCTGCGCGGCACCAACTTCCCCTCCGA
CGGCCCCGTAATGCAGAAGAAGACCATGGGCTGGGAGGCCTCCTCCGAGCGGATGTACCCCGAGGACGGC
GCCCTGAAGGGCGAGATCAAGCAGAGGCTGAAGCTGAAGGACGGCGGCCACTACGACGCTGAGGTCAAGA
CCACCTACAAGGCCAAGAAGCCCGTGCAGCTGCCCGGCGCCTACAACGTCAACATCAAGTTGGACATCAC
CTCCCACAACGAGGACTACACCATCGTGGAACAGTACGAACGCGCCGAGGGCCGCCACTCCACCGGCGGC
ATGGACGAGCTGTACAAGAAGCTTAGCCATGGCTTCCCGCCGGAGGTGGAGGAGCAGGATGATGGCACGC
TGCCCATGTCTTGTGCCCAGGAGAGCGGGATGGACCGTCACCCTGCAGCCTGTGCTTCTGCTAGGATCAA
TGTGTGATAATTCTAGAGTCGGGGCGGCCGGCCGCTTCGAGCAGACATGATAAGATACATTGATGAGTTT
GGACAAACCACAACTAGAATGCAGTGAAAAAAATGCTTTATTTGTGAAATTTGTGATGCTATTGCTTTAT
TTGTAACCATTATAAGCTGCAATAAACAAGTTAACAACAACAATTGCATTCATTTTATGTTTCAGGTTCA
GGGGGAGGTGTGGGAGGCCTCGACCAAGGCAGCTGTAGATCTTAGCCATCTGCTTTTTGCTTGTACTGTC
GACCCTGTGGAATGTGTGTCAGTTAGGGTGTGGAAAGTCCCCAGGCTCCCCAGCAGGCAGAAGTATGCAA
AGCATGCATCTCAATTAGTCAGCAACCAGGTGTGGAAAGTCCCCAGGCTCCCCAGCAGGCAGAAGTATGC
AAAGCATGCATCTCAATTAGTCAGCAACCATAGTCCCGCCCCTAACTCCGCCCATCCCGCCCCTAACTCC
GCCCAGTTCCGCCCATTCTCCGCCCCATGGCTGACTAATTTTTTTTATTTATGCAGAGGCCGAGGCCGCC
TCGGCCTCTGAGCTATTCCAGAAGTAGTGAGGAGGCTTTTTTGGAGGCCTAGGCTTTTGCAAAAAGCTTA
CCATGAGCGAGCTGATTAAGGAGAACATGCACATGAAGCTGTACATGGAGGGCACCGTGGACAACCATCA
CTTCAAGTGCACATCCGAGGGCGAAGGCAAGCCCTACGAGGGCACCCAGACCATGAGAATCAAGGTGGTC
GAGGGCGGCCCTCTCCCCTTCGCCTTCGACATCCTGGCTACTAGCTTCCTCTACGGCAGCAAGACCTTCA
TCAACCACACCCAGGGCATCCCCGACTTCTTCAAGCAGTCCTTCCCTGAGGGCTTCACATGGGAGAGAGT
CACCACATACGAAGACGGGGGCGTGCTGACCGCTACCCAGGACACCAGCCTCCAGGACGGCTGCCTCATC
TACAACGTCAAGATCAGAGGGGTGAACTTCACATCCAACGGCCCTGTGATGCAGAAGAAAACACTCGGCT
GGGAGGCCTTCACCGAGACGCTGTACCCCGCTGACGGCGGCCTGGAAGGCAGAAACGACATGGCCCTGAA
GCTCGTGGGCGGGAGCCATCTGATCGCAAACATCAAGACCACATATAGATCCAAGAAACCCGCTAAGAAC
CTCAAGATGCCTGGCGTCTACTATGTGGACTACAGACTGGAAAGAATCAAGGAGGCCAACAACGAGACCT
ACGTCGAGCAGCACGAGGTGGCAGTGGCCAGATACTGCGACCTCCCTAGCAAACTGGGGCACAAGCTTAA
TGCGGCCGCAACTCCCACCTGCAACATGCGTGACTAACGCCCGCCCCACGACCCGCAGCGCCCGACCGAA
AGGAGCGCACGACCCCATGCATCGATACTAGTTAAAAGTTTTGTTACTTTATAGAAGAAATTTTGAGTTT
TTGTTTTTTTTTAATAAATAAATAAACATAAATAAATTGTTTGTTGAATTTATTATTAGTATGTAAGTGT
AAATATAATAAAACTTAATATCTATTCAAATTAATAAATAAACCTCGATATACAGACCGATAAAACACAT
GCGTCAATTTTACGCATGATTATCTTTAACGTACGTCACAATATGATTATCTTTCTAGGGTTAATCTAGT
ATACGCGTATGCGGCCGCTTAATTAATCCATGGCGCCTGATGCGGTATTTTCTCCTTACGCATCTGTGCG
GTATTTCACACCGCATATGGTGCACTCTCAGTACAATCTGCTCTGATGCCGCATAGTTAAGCCAGCCCCG
ACACCCGCCAACACCCGCTGACGCGCCCTGACGGGCTTGTCTGCTCCCGGCATCCGCTTACAGACAAGCT
GTGACCGTCTCCGGGAGCTGCATGTGTCAGAGGTTTTCACCGTCATCACCGAAACGCGCGAGACGAAAGG
GCCTCGTGATACGCCTATTTTTATAGGTTAATGTCATGATAATAATGGTTTCTTAGACGTCAGGTGGCAC
TTTTCGGGGAAATGTGCGCGGAACCCCTATTTGTTTATTTTTCTAAATACATTCAAATATGTATCCGCTC
ATGAGACAATAACCCTGATAAATGCTTCAATAATATTGAAAAAGGAAGAGTATGAGTATTCAACATTTCC
GTGTCGCCCTTATTCCCTTTTTTGCGGCATTTTGCCTTCCTGTTTTTGCTCACCCAGAAACGCTGGTGAA
AGTAAAAGATGCTGAAGATCAGTTGGGTGCACGAGTGGGTTACATCGAACTGGATCTCAACAGCGGTAAG
ATCCTTGAGAGTTTTCGCCCCGAAGAACGTTTTCCAATGATGAGCACTTTTAAAGTTCTGCTATGTGGCG
CGGTATTATCCCGTATTGACGCCGGGCAAGAGCAACTCGGTCGCCGCATACACTATTCTCAGAATGACTT
GGTTGAGTACTCACCAGTCACAGAAAAGCATCTTACGGATGGCATGACAGTAAGAGAATTATGCAGTGCT
GCCATAACCATGAGTGATAACACTGCGGCCAACTTACTTCTGACAACGATCGGAGGACCGAAGGAGCTAA
CCGCTTTTTTGCACAACATGGGGGATCATGTAACTCGCCTTGATCGTTGGGAACCGGAGCTGAATGAAGC
CATACCAAACGACGAGCGTGACACCACGATGCCTGTAGCAATGGCAACAACGTTGCGCAAACTATTAACT
GGCGAACTACTTACTCTAGCTTCCCGGCAACAATTAATAGACTGGATGGAGGCGGATAAAGTTGCAGGAC
CACTTCTGCGCTCGGCCCTTCCGGCTGGCTGGTTTATTGCTGATAAATCTGGAGCCGGTGAGCGTGGGTC
TCGCGGTATCATTGCAGCACTGGGGCCAGATGGTAAGCCCTCCCGTATCGTAGTTATCTACACGACGGGG
AGTCAGGCAACTATGGATGAACGAAATAGACAGATCGCTGAGATAGGTGCCTCACTGATTAAGCATTGGT
AACTGTCAGACCAAGTTTACTCATATATACTTTAGATTGATTTAAAACTTCATTTTTAATTTAAAAGGAT
CTAGGTGAAGATCCTTTTTGATAATCTCATGACCAAAATCCCTTAACGTGAGTTTTCGTTCCACTGAGCG
TCAGACCCCGTAGAAAAGATCAAAGGATCTTCTTGAGATCCTTTTTTTCTGCGCGTAATCTGCTGCTTGC
AAACAAAAAAACCACCGCTACCAGCGGTGGTTTGTTTGCCGGATCAAGAGCTACCAACTCTTTTTCCGAA
GGTAACTGGCTTCAGCAGAGCGCAGATACCAAATACTGTTCTTCTAGTGTAGCCGTAGTTAGGCCACCAC
TTCAAGAACTCTGTAGCACCGCCTACATACCTCGCTCTGCTAATCCTGTTACCAGTGGCTGCTGCCAGTG
GCGATAAGTCGTGTCTTACCGGGTTGGACTCAAGACGATAGTTACCGGATAAGGCGCAGCGGTCGGGCTG
AACGGGGGGTTCGTGCACACAGCCCAGCTTGGAGCGAACGACCTACACCGAACTGAGATACCTACAGCGT
GAGCTATGAGAAAGCGCCACGCTTCCCGAAGGGAGAAAGGCGGACAGGTATCCGGTAAGCGGCAGGGTCG
GAACAGGAGAGCGCACGAGGGAGCTTCCAGGGGGAAACGCCTGGTATCTTTATAGTCCTGTCGGGTTTCG
CCACCTCTGACTTGAGCGTCGATTTTTGTGATGCTCGTCAGGGGGGCGGAGCCTATGGAAAAACGCCAGC
AACGCGGCCTTTTTACGGTTCCTGGCCTTTTGCTGGCCTTTTGCTCACATGTTCTTTCCTGCGTTATCCC
CTGATTCTGTGGATAACCGTATTACCGCCTTTGAGTGAGCTGATACCGCTCGCCGCAGCCGAACGACCGA
GCGCAGCGAGTCAGTGAGCGAGGAAGCGGAAGAGCGCCCAATACGCAAACCGCCTCTCCCCGCGCGTTGG
CCGATTCATTAATGCAGCTGGCACGACAGGTTTCCCGACTGGAAAGCGGGCAGTGAGCGCAACGCAATTA
ATGTGAGTTAGCTCACTCATTAGGCACCCCAGGCTTTACACTTTATGCTTCCGGCTCGTATGTTGTGTGG
AATTGTGAGCGGATAACAATTTCACACAGGAAACAGCTATGACCATGATTACGCCGGGGCGCGCCATTCT
AGA
Features (pLannotate 1.2.2; 18 found; start..end, strand, type, name):
    368..416     +  polyA_signal   poly(A) signal: synthetic polyadenylation signal
    430..521     +  misc_feature   pause site: RNA polymerase II transcriptional pause signal from the human α2 globin gene
   1038..1069    +  promoter       minP: minimal TATA-box promoter with low basal activity
   1131..1838    +  CDS            mCherry: mCherry is a basic (constitutively fluorescent) red fluorescent protein published in 2004, derived from Discosoma sp.. It is reported to be a very rapidly-maturing monomer with low acid sensitivity.
   1817..1965    +  CDS            d2EYFP (fragment): EYFP destabilized by residues 422-461 of mouse ornithine decarboxylase, giving an in vivo half-life of ~2 hours mammalian codon-optimized
   2011..2132    -  polyA_signal   SV40 poly(A) signal: SV40 polyadenylation signal
   2218..2238    +  LTR            3' LTR (ΔU3) (fragment): self-inactivating 3' long terminal repeat (LTR) from HIV-1
   2254..2583    +  promoter       SV40 promoter: SV40 enhancer and early promoter
   2593..3291    +  CDS            TagBFP: TagBFP is a basic (constitutively fluorescent) blue fluorescent protein published in 2008, derived from Entacmaea quadricolor. It is reported to be a very rapidly-maturing monomer with very low acid sensitivity.
   3676..3775    -  misc_feature   bom (fragment): basis of mobility region from pBR322
   3877..3912    -  CDS            rop (fragment): Rop protein, which maintains plasmids at low copy number; rop
   4007..4111    +  promoter       AmpR promoter: bla
   4112..4972    +  CDS            AmpR: β-lactamase; bla; confers resistance to ampicillin, carbenicillin, and related antibiotics
   5143..5731    +  rep_origin     ori: high-copy-number ColE1/pMB1/pBR322/pUC origin of replication
   5914..6006    +  CDS            lacI (fragment): lac repressor; lacI; The lac repressor binds to the lac operator to inhibit transcription in E. coli. This inhibition can be relieved by adding lactose or isopropyl-β-D-thiogalactopyranoside (IPTG).
   6019..6040    +  protein_bind   CAP binding site: CAP binding activates transcription in the presence of cAMP. E. coli catabolite activator protein
   6055..6085    +  promoter       lac promoter: promoter for the E. coli lac operon
   6093..6109    +  protein_bind   lac operator: The lac repressor binds to the lac operator to inhibit transcription in E. coli. This inhibition can be relieved by adding lactose or isopropyl-β-D-thiogalactopyranoside (IPTG). lac repressor encoded by lacI
