[The description below was written by a language model from this plasmid's Addgene catalogue record and pLannotate feature annotations shown in this document.]
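Description:
pHM129 is a mammalian expression plasmid catalogued on a piggyBac backbone, which implies delivery by transposase-mediated genomic integration to make stable reporter cell lines. The automated feature table does not annotate piggyBac inverted terminal repeats, so their positions cannot be confirmed from the record. In bacteria the plasmid is maintained through a high-copy ColE1/pUC-type origin and selected with ampicillin via the β-lactamase gene. Residual lac promoter/operator, lacI, rop and bom fragments are cloning-vector remnants. No mammalian drug-selection marker is annotated.

The payload is a two-colour signalling reporter. An upstream synthetic polyadenylation signal and an RNA polymerase II pause site insulate the cassette from read-through transcription. They are followed by an unannotated stretch of about 500 bp ahead of a minimal TATA-box promoter. This stretch is presumably where the "AR8" response elements named in the catalogue purpose sit, although the record does not define AR8 or say which pathway it reports. The minimal promoter has low basal activity, so mCherry expression should depend on activation of those upstream elements. The mCherry coding sequence is fused at its C-terminus to a segment matching the mouse ornithine decarboxylase degradation domain (annotated as a d2EYFP fragment). This domain shortens protein half-life, so red fluorescence tracks current rather than accumulated promoter activity. An SV40 polyadenylation signal is annotated downstream, on the opposite strand.

A separate SV40 enhancer/early promoter drives TagBFP constitutively, marking cells that carry the construct and offering a reference signal. The associated publication concerns recording morphogen signals during gastruloid symmetry breaking, consistent with use as a live reporter of signalling activity.
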