Addgene plasmid #225534: pHM129
Purpose: Encodes destablized mCherry under AR8 promoter, and constitutive BFP
Depositing lab: Jared Toettcher. Publication: Recording morphogen signals reveals mechanisms underlying gastruloid symmetry breaking. McNamara HM, Solley SC, Adamson B, Chan MM, Toettcher JE. Nat Cell Biol. 2024 Oct 2. doi: 10.1038/s41556-024-01521-9. PubMed 39358450.
Backbone
  Vector backbone: piggyBac
  Vector type: Mammalian Expression
Growth in bacteria
  Bacterial resistance: Ampicillin, 100 μg/mL
  Growth temperature: 37°C
  Growth strain: DH5alpha
  Copy number: Unknown
Gene/Insert 1
  Gene/Insert name: mCherry
Gene/Insert 2
  Gene/Insert name: BFP
Terms and licenses: Academic/Nonprofit Terms; Industry Terms: Not Available to Industry
Depositor comments: Please visit https://doi.org/10.1101/2023.06.02.543474 for bioRxiv preprint.
How to cite: pHM129 was a gift from Jared Toettcher (Addgene plasmid # 225534 ; http://n2t.net/addgene:225534 ; RRID:Addgene_225534)
